Addgene plasmid #55582: mTurquoise-TBRII-N-18
Purpose: Localization: Membrane Receptor, Excitation: 434, Emission: 474
Depositing lab: Michael Davidson. Depositing organization: Florida State University, Tallahassee.
Backbone
  Vector backbone: mTurquoise-N1
  Backbone size w/o insert (bp): 4750
  Vector type: Mammalian Expression
  Selectable markers: Neomycin (select with G418)
Growth in bacteria
  Bacterial resistance: Kanamycin, 50 μg/mL
  Growth temperature: 37°C
  Growth strain: DH5alpha
  Copy number: High Copy
Gene/Insert
  Gene/Insert name: TBRII (alt name: TGFBR2)
  Species: H. sapiens (human)
  Mutation: H385N
  GenBank ID: NM_001024847.2
  Entrez Gene: TGFBR2 (a.k.a. AAT3, FAA3, LDS1B, LDS2, LDS2B, MFS2, RIIC, TAAD2, TBR-ii, TBRII, TGFR-2, TGFbeta-RII, tbetaR-II)
  Promoter: CMV
  Tag / fusion protein: mTurquoise (C terminal on backbone)
  Cloning method: Unknown
  Sequencing primers: 5′ CMV-F; 3′ SV40pA-R
Terms and licenses: Academic/Nonprofit Terms; Industry Terms
Depositor comments: TBRII contains the H385N mutation . Excitation = 434; Emission = 474
How to cite: mTurquoise-TBRII-N-18 was a gift from Michael Davidson (Addgene plasmid # 55582 ; http://n2t.net/addgene:55582 ; RRID:Addgene_55582)
