[The description below was written by a language model from this plasmid's Addgene catalogue record and pLannotate feature annotations shown in this document.]
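Description:
mTurquoise-TBRII-N-18 is a mammalian expression plasmid built on the mTurquoise-N1 backbone (an N1-style fluorescent protein fusion vector) that produces the human TGF-beta type II receptor (TBRII, TGFBR2) fused at its C terminus to the cyan fluorescent protein mTurquoise. The sequenced construct is about 6.5 kb. Transcription is driven by the human cytomegalovirus immediate early enhancer and promoter, with the receptor coding sequence followed by a short linker region, the mammalian codon-optimized mTurquoise coding sequence, and an SV40 polyadenylation signal. The record lists the insert as human and notes that it carries an H385N substitution. The automated annotation labels the receptor open reading frame by its match to the mouse Tgfbr2 protein entry, which probably reflects homology-based matching rather than a different species of origin. The "18" in the name may refer to linker length, but the record does not say so.

For propagation in bacteria the plasmid has a high-copy ColE1/pUC-type origin and is selected with kanamycin. The same Tn5 aminoglycoside phosphotransferase gene (NeoR/KanR) is placed behind both a bacterial promoter and the SV40 enhancer/early promoter and is terminated by the HSV TK polyadenylation signal, so it also confers G418 resistance for selecting stably transfected mammalian cells. An f1 origin is present as well. The small large T antigen, ble and bGH poly(A) fragments in the annotation appear to be backbone remnants rather than functional elements.

TGFBR2 is a transmembrane serine/threonine kinase that pairs with the type I receptor to transduce TGF-beta signals. The stated purpose of the fusion is as a membrane receptor localization marker for fluorescence imaging, with excitation at 434 nm and emission at 474 nm.
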