Features (pLannotate 1.2.2; 15 found; start..end, strand, type, name):
      1..304     +  enhancer       CMV enhancer: human cytomegalovirus immediate early enhancer
    305..508     +  promoter       CMV promoter: human cytomegalovirus (CMV) immediate early promoter
    543..2318    +  CDS            Tgfbr2: TGFR2_MOUSE - Experimental evidence at protein level: Swiss-Prot protein existence level 1. Transmembrane serine/threonine kinase forming with the TGF- beta type I serine/threonine kinase receptor, TGFBR1, the non- promiscuous receptor for the TGF-beta cytokines TGFB1, TGFB2 and TGFB3. Transduces the TGFB1, TGFB2 and TGFB3 signal from the cell surface to the cytoplasm and is thus regulating a plethora of physiological and pathological processes including cell cycle arrest in epithelial and hematopoietic cells, control of mesenchymal cell proliferation and differentiation, wound healing, extrac
   2373..3092    +  CDS            mTurquoise: enhanced monomeric variant of CFP (Goedhart et al., 2010) mammalian codon-optimized
   3109..3192    +  CDS            large T antigen (fragment): large T antigen from SV40 (simian virus 40)
   3215..3336    +  polyA_signal   SV40 poly(A) signal: SV40 polyadenylation signal
   3370..3798    -  rep_origin     f1 ori (sequence partly withheld): f1 bacteriophage origin of replication; arrow indicates direction of (+) strand synthesis
   3825..3929    +  promoter       AmpR promoter: bla
   3931..4288    +  promoter       SV40 promoter: SV40 enhancer and early promoter
   4323..5117    +  CDS            NeoR/KanR: aminoglycoside phosphotransferase from Tn5; aph(3')-II (or nptII); confers resistance to neomycin, kanamycin, and G418 (Geneticin®)
   5138..5290    +  CDS            ble (fragment): BLE_KLEPN - Experimental evidence at protein level: Swiss-Prot protein existence level 1. Binding protein with a strong affinity to the bleomycin family of antibiotics. Binds to CL990; an antimitotic-antibiotic compound. From Klebsiella pneumoniae.
   5349..5396    +  polyA_signal   HSV TK poly(A) signal: herpes simplex virus thymidine kinase polyadenylation signal (Cole and Stacy, 1985)
   5487..5503    -  polyA_signal   bGH poly(A) signal (fragment): bovine growth hormone polyadenylation signal
   5725..6313    +  rep_origin     ori: high-copy-number ColE1/pMB1/pBR322/pUC origin of replication
   6428..6487    +  enhancer       CMV enhancer (fragment): human cytomegalovirus immediate early enhancer
>Addgene plasmid #55582 | mTurquoise-TBRII-N-18 | addgene full sequence | sequence record 434564 | Addgene NGS Result
CGTTACATAACTTACGGTAAATGGCCCGCCTGGCTGACCGCCCAACGACCCCCGCCCATTGACGTCAATA
ATGACGTATGTTCCCATAGTAACGCCAATAGGGACTTTCCATTGACGTCAATGGGTGGAGTATTTACGGT
AAACTGCCCACTTGGCAGTACATCAAGTGTATCATATGCCAAGTACGCCCCCTATTGACGTCAATGACGG
TAAATGGCCCGCCTGGCATTATGCCCAGTACATGACCTTATGGGACTTTCCTACTTGGCAGTACATCTAC
GTATTAGTCATCGCTATTACCATGGTGATGCGGTTTTGGCAGTACATCAATGGGCGTGGATAGCGGTTTG
ACTCACGGGGATTTCCAAGTCTCCACCCCATTGACGTCAATGGGAGTTTGTTTTGGCACCAAAATCAACG
GGACTTTCCAAAATGTCGTAACAACTCCGCCCCATTGACGCAAATGGGCGGTAGGCGTGTACGGTGGGAG
GTCTATATAAGCAGAGCTGGTTTAGTGAACCGTCAGATCCGCTAGCGCCACCATGGGTCGGGGGCTGCTC
AGGGGCCTGTGGCCGCTGCACATCGTCCTGTGGACGCGTATCGCCAGCACGATCCCACCGCACGTTCAGA
AGTCGGATGTGGAAATGGAGGCCCAGAAAGATGAAATCATCTGCCCCAGCTGTAATAGGACTGCCCATCC
ACTGAGACATATTAATAACGACATGATAGTCACTGACAACAACGGTGCAGTCAAGTTTCCACAACTGTGT
AAATTTTGTGATGTGAGATTTTCCACCTGTGACAACCAGAAATCCTGCATGAGCAACTGCAGCATCACCT
CCATCTGTGAGAAGCCACAGGAAGTCTGTGTGGCTGTATGGAGAAAGAATGACGAGAACATAACACTAGA
GACAGTTTGCCATGACCCCAAGCTCCCCTACCATGACTTTATTCTGGAAGATGCTGCTTCTCCAAAGTGC
ATTATGAAGGAAAAAAAAAAGCCTGGTGAGACTTTCTTCATGTGTTCCTGTAGCTCTGATGAGTGCAATG
ACAACATCATCTTCTCAGAAGAATATAACACCAGCAATCCTGACTTGTTGCTAGTCATATTTCAAGTGAC
AGGCATCAGCCTCCTGCCACCACTGGGAGTTGCCATATCTGTCATCATCATCTTCTACTGCTACCGCGTT
AACCGGCAGCAGAAGCTGAGTTCAACCTGGGAAACCGGCAAGACGCGGAAGCTCATGGAGTTCAGCGAGC
ACTGTGCCATCATCCTGGAAGATGACCGCTCTGACATCAGCTCCACGTGTGCCAACAACATCAACCACAA
CACAGAGCTGCTGCCCATTGAGCTGGACACCCTGGTGGGGAAAGGTCGCTTTGCTGAGGTCTATAAGGCC
AAGCTGAAGCAGAACACTTCAGAGCAGTTTGAGACAGTGGCAGTCAAGATCTTTCCCTATGAGGAGTATG
CCTCTTGGAAGACAGAGAAGGACATCTTCTCAGACATCAATCTGAAGCATGAGAACATACTCCAGTTCCT
GACGGCTGAGGAGCGGAAGACGGAGTTGGGGAAACAATACTGGCTGATCACCGCCTTCCACGCCAAGGGC
AACCTACAGGAGTACCTGACGCGGCATGTCATCAGCTGGGAGGACCTGCGCAAGCTGGGCAGCTCCCTCG
CCCGGGGGATTGCTAACCTCCACAGTGATCACACTCCATGTGGGAGGCCCAAGATGCCCATCGTGCACAG
GGACCTCAAGAGCTCCAATATCCTCGTGAAGAACGACCTAACCTGCTGCCTGTGTGACTTTGGGCTTTCC
CTGCGTCTGGACCCTACTCTGTCTGTGGATGACCTGGCTAACAGTGGGCAGGTGGGAACTGCAAGATACA
TGGCTCCAGAAGTCCTAGAATCCAGGATGAATTTGGAGAATGTTGAGTCCTTCAAGCAGACCGATGTCTA
CTCCATGGCTCTGGTGCTCTGGGAAATGACATCTCGCTGTAATGCAGTGGGAGAAGTAAAAGATTATGAG
CCTCCATTTGGTTCCAAGGTGCGGGAGCACCCCTGTGTCGAAAGCATGAAGGACAACGTGTTGAGAGATC
GAGGGCGACCAGAAATTCCCAGCTTCTGGCTCAACCACCAGGGCATCCAGATGGTGTGTGAGACGTTGAC
TGAGTGCTGGGACCACGACCCAGAGGCCCGTCTCACAGCCCAGTGTGTGGCAGAACGCTTCAGTGAGCTG
GAGCATCTGGACAGGCTCTCGGGGAGGAGCTGCTCGGAGGAGAAGATTCCTGAAGACGGCTCCCTAAACA
CTACCAAAAGCAGCGGTGGAGCAAGCGCAGCCAGTGGTAGCGCGGATCCACCGGTCGCCACCATGGTGAG
CAAGGGCGAGGAGCTGTTCACCGGGGTGGTGCCCATCCTGGTCGAGCTGGACGGCGACGTAAACGGCCAC
AAGTTCAGCGTGTCCGGCGAGGGCGAGGGCGATGCCACCTACGGCAAGCTGACCCTGAAGTTCATCTGCA
CCACCGGCAAGCTGCCCGTGCCCTGGCCCACCCTCGTGACCACCCTGTCCTGGGGCGTGCAGTGCTTCGC
CCGCTACCCCGACCACATGAAGCAGCACGACTTCTTCAAGTCCGCCATGCCCGAAGGCTACGTCCAGGAG
CGCACCATCTTCTTCAAGGACGACGGCAACTACAAGACCCGCGCCGAGGTGAAGTTCGAGGGCGACACCC
TGGTGAACCGCATCGAGCTGAAGGGCATCGACTTCAAGGAGGACGGCAACATCCTGGGGCACAAGCTGGA
GTACAACTACATCAGCGACAACGTCTATATCACCGCCGACAAGCAGAAGAACGGCATCAAGGCCAACTTC
AAGATCCGCCACAACATCGAGGACGGCGGCGTGCAGCTCGCCGACCACTACCAGCAGAACACCCCCATCG
GCGACGGCCCCGTGCTGCTGCCCGACAACCACTACCTGAGCACCCAGTCCAAGCTGAGCAAAGACCCCAA
CGAGAAGCGCGATCACATGGTCCTGCTGGAGTTCGTGACCGCCGCCGGGATCACTCTCGGCATGGACGAG
CTGTACAAGTAAAGCGGCCGCGACTCTAGATCATAATCAGCCATACCACATTTGTAGAGGTTTTACTTGC
TTTAAAAAACCTCCCACACCTCCCCCTGAACCTGAAACATAAAATGAATGCAATTGTTGTTGTTAACTTG
TTTATTGCAGCTTATAATGGTTACAAATAAAGCAATAGCATCACAAATTTCACAAATAAAGCATTTTTTT
CACTGCATTCTAGTTGTGGTTTGTCCAAACTCATCAATGTATCTTAAGGCGTAAATTGTAAGCGTTAATA
TTTTGTTAAAATTCGCGTTAAATTTTTGTTAAATCAGCTCATTTTTTAACCAATAGGCCGAAATCGGCAA
AATCCCTTATAAATCAAAAGAATAGACCGAGATAGGGT
[37 nt withheld, positions 3469-3505]
AAAGAACGTGGACTCCAACGTCAAAGG
[49 nt withheld, positions 3533-3581]
T
[91 nt withheld, positions 3583-3673]
G
[124 nt withheld, positions 3675-3798]
CAGGTGGCACTTTTCGGGGAAATGTGCGCGGAACCCCTATTTGTTTATTTTTCTAAATACATTCAAATAT
GTATCCGCTCATGAGACAATAACCCTGATAAATGCTTCAATAATATTGAAAAAGGAAGAGTCCTGAGGCG
GAAAGAACCAGCTGTGGAATGTGTGTCAGTTAGGGTGTGGAAAGTCCCCAGGCTCCCCAGCAGGCAGAAG
TATGCAAAGCATGCATCTCAATTAGTCAGCAACCAGGTGTGGAAAGTCCCCAGGCTCCCCAGCAGGCAGA
AGTATGCAAAGCATGCATCTCAATTAGTCAGCAACCATAGTCCCGCCCCTAACTCCGCCCATCCCGCCCC
TAACTCCGCCCAGTTCCGCCCATTCTCCGCCCCATGGCTGACTAATTTTTTTTATTTATGCAGAGGCCGA
GGCCGCCTCGGCCTCTGAGCTATTCCAGAAGTAGTGAGGAGGCTTTTTTGGAGGCCTAGGCTTTTGCAAA
GATCGATCAAGAGACAGGATGAGGATCGTTTCGCATGATTGAACAAGATGGATTGCACGCAGGTTCTCCG
GCCGCTTGGGTGGAGAGGCTATTCGGCTATGACTGGGCACAACAGACAATCGGCTGCTCTGATGCCGCCG
TGTTCCGGCTGTCAGCGCAGGGGCGCCCGGTTCTTTTTGTCAAGACCGACCTGTCCGGTGCCCTGAATGA
ACTGCAAGACGAGGCAGCGCGGCTATCGTGGCTGGCCACGACGGGCGTTCCTTGCGCAGCTGTGCTCGAC
GTTGTCACTGAAGCGGGAAGGGACTGGCTGCTATTGGGCGAAGTGCCGGGGCAGGATCTCCTGTCATCTC
ACCTTGCTCCTGCCGAGAAAGTATCCATCATGGCTGATGCAATGCGGCGGCTGCATACGCTTGATCCGGC
TACCTGCCCATTCGACCACCAAGCGAAACATCGCATCGAGCGAGCACGTACTCGGATGGAAGCCGGTCTT
GTCGATCAGGATGATCTGGACGAAGAGCATCAGGGGCTCGCGCCAGCCGAACTGTTCGCCAGGCTCAAGG
CGAGCATGCCCGACGGCGAGGATCTCGTCGTGACCCATGGCGATGCCTGCTTGCCGAATATCATGGTGGA
AAATGGCCGCTTTTCTGGATTCATCGACTGTGGCCGGCTGGGTGTGGCGGACCGCTATCAGGACATAGCG
TTGGCTACCCGTGATATTGCTGAAGAGCTTGGCGGCGAATGGGCTGACCGCTTCCTCGTGCTTTACGGTA
TCGCCGCTCCCGATTCGCAGCGCATCGCCTTCTATCGCCTTCTTGACGAGTTCTTCTGAGCGGGACTCTG
GGGTTCGAAATGACCGACCAAGCGACGCCCAACCTGCCATCACGAGATTTCGATTCCACCGCCGCCTTCT
ATGAAAGGTTGGGCTTCGGAATCGTTTTCCGGGACGCCGGCTGGATGATCCTCCAGCGCGGGGATCTCAT
GCTGGAGTTCTTCGCCCACCCTAGGGGGAGGCTAACTGAAACACGGAAGGAGACAATACCGGAAGGAACC
CGCGCTATGACGGCAATAAAAAGACAGAATAAAACGCACGGTGTTGGGTCGTTTGTTCATAAACGCGGGG
TTCGGTCCCAGGGCTGGCACTCTGTCGATACCCCACCGAGACCCCATTGGGGCCAATACGCCCGCGTTTC
TTCCTTTTCCCCACCCCACCCCCCAAGTTCGGGTGAAGGCCCAGGGCTCGCAGCCAACGTCGGGGCGGCA
GGCCCTGCCATAGCCTCAGGTTACTCATATATACTTTAGATTGATTTAAAACTTCATTTTTAATTTAAAA
GGATCTAGGTGAAGATCCTTTTTGATAATCTCATGACCAAAATCCCTTAACGTGAGTTTTCGTTCCACTG
AGCGTCAGACCCCGTAGAAAAGATCAAAGGATCTTCTTGAGATCCTTTTTTTCTGCGCGTAATCTGCTGC
TTGCAAACAAAAAAACCACCGCTACCAGCGGTGGTTTGTTTGCCGGATCAAGAGCTACCAACTCTTTTTC
CGAAGGTAACTGGCTTCAGCAGAGCGCAGATACCAAATACTGTTCTTCTAGTGTAGCCGTAGTTAGGCCA
CCACTTCAAGAACTCTGTAGCACCGCCTACATACCTCGCTCTGCTAATCCTGTTACCAGTGGCTGCTGCC
AGTGGCGATAAGTCGTGTCTTACCGGGTTGGACTCAAGACGATAGTTACCGGATAAGGCGCAGCGGTCGG
GCTGAACGGGGGGTTCGTGCACACAGCCCAGCTTGGAGCGAACGACCTACACCGAACTGAGATACCTACA
GCGTGAGCTATGAGAAAGCGCCACGCTTCCCGAAGGGAGAAAGGCGGACAGGTATCCGGTAAGCGGCAGG
GTCGGAACAGGAGAGCGCACGAGGGAGCTTCCAGGGGGAAACGCCTGGTATCTTTATAGTCCTGTCGGGT
TTCGCCACCTCTGACTTGAGCGTCGATTTTTGTGATGCTCGTCAGGGGGGCGGAGCCTATGGAAAAACGC
CAGCAACGCGGCCTTTTTACGGTTCCTGGCCTTTTGCTGGCCTTTTGCTCACATGTTCTTTCCTGCGTTA
TCCCCTGATTCTGTGGATAACCGTATTACCGCCATGCATTAGTTATTAATAGTAATCAATTACGGGGTCA
TTAGTTCATAGCCCATATATGGAGTTCCG
