>Addgene plasmid #55582 | mTurquoise-TBRII-N-18 | depositor partial sequence | sequence record 85989 | insert sequence
CCCAGGCTAGGTGACGTCAGATCCGCTAGCGCCACCATGGGTCGGGGGCTGCTCAGGGGCCTGTGGCCGC
TGCACATCGTCCTGTGGACGCGTATCGCCAGCACGATCCCACCGCACGTTCAGAAGTCGGATGTGGAAAT
GGAGGCCCAGAAAGATGAAATCATCTGCCCCAGCTGTAATAGGACTGCCCATCCACTGAGACATATTAAT
AACGACATGATAGTCACTGACAACAACGGTGCAGTCAAGTTTCCACAACTGTGTAAATTTTGTGATGTGA
GATTTTCCACCTGTGACAACCAGAAATCCTGCATGAGCAACTGCAGCATCACCTCCATCTGTGAGAAGCC
ACAGGAAGTCTGTGTGGCTGTATGGAGAAAGAATGACGAGAACATAACACTAGAGACAGTTTGCCATGAC
CCCAAGCTCCCCTACCATGACTTTATTCTGGAAGATGCTGCTTCTCCAAAGTGCATTATGAAGGAAAAAA
AAAAGCCTGGTGAGACTTTCTTCATGTGTTCCTGTAGCTCTGATGAGTGCAATGACAACATCATCTTCTC
AGAAGAATATAACACCAGCAATCCTGACTTGTTGCTAGTCATATTTCAAGTGACAGGCATCAGCCTCCTG
CCACCACTGGGAGTTGCCATATCTGTCATCATCATCTTCTACTGCTACCGCGTTAACCGGCAGCAGAAGC
TGAGTTCAACCTGGGAAACCGGCAAGACGCGGAAGCTCATGGAGTTCAGCGAGCACTGTGCCATCATCCT
GGAAGATGACCGCTCTGACATCAGCTCCACGTGTGCCAACAACATCAACCACAACACAGAGCTGCTGCCC
ATTGAGCTGGACACCCTGGTGGGGAAAGGTCGCTTTGCTGAGGTCTATAAGGCCAAGCTGAAGCAGAACA
CTTCAGAGCAGTTTGAGACAGTGGCAGTCAAGATCTTTCCCTATGAGGAGTATGCCTCTTGGAAGACAGA
GAAGGACATCTTCTCAGACATCAATCTGAAGCATGAGAACATACTCCAGTTCCTGACGGCTGAGGAGCGG
AAGACGGAGTTGGGGAAACAATACTGGCTGATCACCGCCTTCCACGCCAAGGGCAACCTACAGGAGTACC
TGACGCGGCATGTCATCAGCTGGGAGGACCTGCGCAAGCTGGGCAGCTCCCTCGCCCGGGGGATTGCTAA
CCTCCACAGTGATCACACTCCATGTGGGAGGCCCAAGATGCCCATCGTGCACAGGGACCTCAAGAGCTCC
AATATCCTCGTGAAGAACGACCTAACCTGCTGCCTGTGTGACTTTGGGCTTTCCCTGCGTCTGGACCCTA
CTCTGTCTGTGGATGACCTGGCTAACAGTGGGCAGGTGGGAACTGCAAGATACATGGCTCCAGAAGTCCT
AGAATCCAGGATGAATTTGGAGAATGTTGAGTCCTTCAAGCAGACCGATGTCTACTCCATGGCTCTGGTG
CTCTGGGAAATGACATCTCGCTGTAATGCAGTGGGAGAAGTAAAAGATTATGAGCCTCCATTTGGTTCCA
AGGTGCGGGAGCACCCCTGTGTCGAAAGCATGAAGGACAACGTGTTGAGAGATCGAGGGCGACCAGAAAT
TCCCAGCTTCTGGCTCAACCACCAGGGCATCCAGATGGTGTGTGAGACGTTGACTGAGTGCTGGGACCAC
GACCCAGAGGCCCGTCTCACAGCCCAGTGTGTGGCAGAACGCTTCAGTGAGCTGGAGCATCTGGACAGGC
TCTCGGGGAGGAGCTGCTCGGAGGAGAAGATTCCTGAAGACGGCTCCCTAAACACTACCAAAAGCAGCGG
TGGAGCAAGCGCAGCCAGTGGTAGCGCGGATCCACCGGTCGCCACCATGGTGAGCAAGGGCGAGGAGCTG
TTCACCGGGGTGGTGCCCATCCTGGTCGAGCTGGACGGCGACGTAAACGGCCACAAGTTCAGCGTGTCCG
GCGAGGGCGAGGGCGATGCCACCTACGGCAAGCTGACCCTGAAGTTCATCTGCACCACCGGCAAGCTGCC
CGTGCCCTGGCCCACCCTCGTGACCACCCTGTCCTGGGGCGTGCAGTGCTTCGCCCGCTACCCCGACCAC
ATGAAGCAGCACGACTTCTTCAAGTCCGCCATGCCCGAAGGCTACGTCCAGGAGCGCACCATCTTCTTCA
AGGACGACGGCAACTACAAGACCCGCGCCGAGGTGAAGTTCGAGGGCGACACCCTGGTGAACCGCATCGA
GCTGAAGGGCATCGACTTCAAGGAGGACGGCAACATCCTGGGGCACAAGCTGGAGTACAACTACATCAGC
GACAACGTCTATATCACCGCCGACAAGCAGAAGAACGGCATCAAGGCCAACTTCAAGATCCGCCACAACA
TCGAGGACGGCGGCGTGCAGCTCGCCGACCACTACCAGCAGAACACCCCCATCGGCGACGGCCCCGTGCT
GCTGCCCGACAACCACTACCTGAGCACCCAGTCCAAGCTGAGCAAAGACCCCAACGAGAAGCGCGATCAC
ATGGTCCTGCTGGAGTTCGTGACCGCCGCCGGGATCACTCTCGGCATGGACGAGCTGTACAAGTAAAGCG
GCCGCGACTCTAGATCATAATCAGCCATACCACATTGTAGAGATTCCC
